Addgene plasmid #17877: pBS hBAF57
Depositing lab: Jerry Crabtree. Depositing organization: Stanford University. Publication: Reciprocal regulation of CD4/CD8 expression by SWI/SNF-like BAF complexes. Chi TH, Wan M, Zhao K, Taniuchi I, Chen L, Littman DR, Crabtree GR. Nature. 2002 Jul 11. 418(6894):195-9. 10.1038/nature00876 PubMed 12110891.
Backbone
  Vector backbone: pBluescript
  Backbone size w/o insert (bp): 3000
  Vector type: Bacterial Expression
Growth in bacteria
  Bacterial resistance: Ampicillin, 100 μg/mL
  Growth temperature: 37°C
  Growth strain: DH5alpha
  Copy number: High Copy
Gene/Insert
  Gene/Insert name: BAF57
  Species: H. sapiens (human)
  Entrez Gene: SMARCE1 (a.k.a. BAF57, CSS5)
  Cloning method: Restriction Enzyme
  Sequencing primers: 5′ T3; 3′ T7
Terms and licenses: Academic/Nonprofit Terms; Industry Terms: Not Available to Industry
Depositor comments: Full-length human BAF57.
How to cite: pBS hBAF57 was a gift from Jerry Crabtree (Addgene plasmid # 17877 ; http://n2t.net/addgene:17877 ; RRID:Addgene_17877)
