[The description below was written by a language model from this plasmid's Addgene catalogue record.]
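Description:
pBS hBAF57 is a pBluescript-based plasmid carrying the full-length human BAF57 cDNA, the product of the SMARCE1 gene. The backbone is listed as roughly 3 kb and is catalogued as a bacterial expression vector, although pBluescript is in practice a general-purpose cloning phagemid. It is maintained at high copy number in E. coli and selected with ampicillin. The insert was introduced by restriction enzyme cloning, but the record does not give the sites used, the insert size, or any epitope tag or fusion partner. No feature table is provided, so the precise arrangement of elements around the insert cannot be confirmed from the record.

The listed sequencing primers, T3 on the 5′ side and T7 on the 3′ side, indicate that the cDNA sits in the polylinker between the two phage promoters typical of pBluescript vectors, with the coding strand apparently reading from the T3 end. Such flanking promoters generally allow in vitro transcription of either strand, for example to make sense RNA for in vitro translation or antisense probes, though the record does not state that this plasmid was used that way. No mammalian promoter is recorded, so the construct is best regarded as a source clone of the BAF57 coding sequence for sequencing, subcloning into expression vectors, or template preparation.

BAF57 is an HMG-domain subunit of the mammalian SWI/SNF-like BAF chromatin remodelling complexes. The plasmid is associated with work on how these complexes reciprocally regulate CD4 and CD8 expression.
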