>Addgene plasmid #17877 | pBS hBAF57 | addgene partial sequence | sequence record 23807 | 17877 with T3
GTGGNCTCCCGCGGTGGCGGCCGCTCTAGAACTAGTGGATCCCCCGGGCTGCAGGAATTCCCGAAGCCGG
AGCTGCGGGCGCTTTTTCTGCCCGCGGTGTCTCAGATTCATTCTTAAGGAACTGAGAACTTAATCTTCCA
AAATGTCAAAAAGACCATCTTATGCCCCACCTCCCACCCCAGCTCCTGCAACACAAATGCCCAGCACACC
AGGGTTTGTGGGATACAATCCATACAGTCATCTCGCCTACAACAACTACAGGCTGGGAGGGAACCCGGGC
ACCAACAGCCGGGTCACGGCATCCTCTGGTATCACGATTCCAAAACCCCCAAAGCCACCAGATAAGCCGC
TGATGCCCTACATGAGGTACAGCAGAAAGGTCTGGGACCAAGTAAAGGCTTCCAACCCTGACCTAAAGTT
GTGGGAGATTGGCAAGATTATTGGTGGCATGTGGCGAGATCTCACTGATGAAGAAAAACAAGAATATTTA
AACGAATACGAAGCAGAAAAGATAGAGTACAATGAATCTATGAAGGCCTATCATAATTCCCCCGCGTACC
TTGCTTACATAAATGCAAAAAGTCGTGCAGAAGCTGCTTTAGAGGAAGAAAGTCGACAGAGACAATCTCG
CATGGAGAAAGGAGAACCGTACATGAGCATTCAGCCTGCTGAAGATCCAGATGATTATGATGATGGCTTT
TCAATGANGCATACAGCCACCGCCCGNTTCAGANAAANCACCGCCTCCTCAGNGAATTTCCNATGAGAGG
